>Addgene plasmid #56142 | mNeptune-Caveolin-C-10 | depositor partial sequence | sequence record 87048 | insert sequence
CGTCAGATCCGCTAGCGCTACCGGTCGCCACCATGGTGTCTAAGGGCGAAGAGCTGATTAAGGAGAACAT
GCACATGAAGCTGTACATGGAGGGCACCGTGAACAACCACCACTTCAAGTGCACATCCGAGGGCGAAGGC
AAGCCCTACGAGGGCACCCAGACCGGCAGAATCAAGGTGGTCGAGGGCGGCCCTCTCCCCTTCGCCTTCG
ACATCCTGGCTACCTGCTTCATGTACGGCAGCAAGACCTTCATCAACCACACCCAGGGCATCCCCGATTT
CTTTAAGCAGTCCTTCCCTGAGGGCTTCACATGGGAGAGAGTCACCACATACGAAGACGGGGGCGTGCTG
ACCGCTACCCAGGACACCAGCCTCCAGGACGGCTGCCTCATCTACAACGTCAAGATCAGAGGGGTGAACT
TCCCATCCAACGGCCCTGTGATGCAGAAGAAAACACTCGGCTGGGAGGCCAGCACCGAGACCCTGTACCC
CGCTGACGGCGGCCTGGAAGGCAGATGCGACATGGCCCTGAAGCTCGTGGGCGGGGGCCACCTGATCTGC
AACCTGAAGACCACATACAGATCCAAGAAACCCGCTAAGAACCTCAAGATGCCCGGCGTCTACTTTGTGG
ACCGCAGACTGGAAAGAATCAAGGAGGCCGACAAAGAGACCTACGTCGAGCAGCACGAGGTGGCTGTGGC
CAGATACTGCGACCTCCCTAGCAAACTGGGGCACAAACTTAATGGCATGGACGAGCTGTACAAGTCCGGA
CTCAGATCTGGCAGCAGTGGAGGTTCTGGGGGCAAATACGTAGACTCGGAGGGACATCTCTACACCGTTC
CCATCCGGGAACAGGGCAACATCTACAAGCCCAACAACAAGGCCATGGCAGACGAGCTGAGCGAGAAGCA
AGTGTACGACGCGCACACCAAGGAGATCGACCTGGTCAACCGCGACCCTAAACACCTCAACGATGACGTG
GTCAAGATTGACTTTGAAGATGTGATTGCAGAACCAGAAGGGACACACAGTTTTGACGGCATTTGGAAGG
CCAGCTTCACCACCTTCACTGTGACGAAATACTGGTTTTACCGCTTGCTGTCTGCCCTCTTTGGCATCCC
GATGGCACTCATCTGGGGCATTTACTTCGCCATTCTCTCTTTCCTGCACATCTGGGCAGTTGTACCATGC
ATTAAGAGCTTCCTGATTGAGATTCAGTGCATCAGCCGTGTCTATTCCATCTACGTCCACACCGTCTGTG
ACCCACTCTTTGAAGCTGTTGGGAAAATATTCAGCAATGTCCGCATCAACTTGCAGAAAGAAATATAAGA
ATTCTGCAGTCGACGGTACCGCGGGCCCGGGATCCACCGGATCTAGATAACTGATCATAATCAGCCATAC
CACATT
