>Addgene plasmid #56142 | mNeptune-Caveolin-C-10 | addgene partial sequence | sequence record 130535 | SV40pA-R 5'-GAAATTTGTGATGCTATTGC-3'
GTTACAACAACAATTGCATTCATTTTATGTTTCAGGTTCAGGGGGAGGTGTGGGAGGTTTTTTAAAGCAA
GTAAAACCTCTACAAATGTGGTATGGCTGATTATGATCAGTTATCTAGATCCGGTGGATCCCGGGCCCGC
GGTACCGTCGACTGCAGAATTCTTATATTTCTTTCTGCAAGTTGATGCGGACATTGCTGAATATTTTCCC
AACAGCTTCAAAGAGTGGGTCACAGACGGTGTGGACGTAGATGGAATAGACACGGCTGATGCACTGAATC
TCAATCAGGAAGCTCTTAATGCATGGTACAACTGCCCAGATGTGCAGGAAAGAGAGAATGGCGAAGTAAA
TGCCCCAGATGAGTGCCATCGGGATGCCAAAGAGGGCAGACAGCAAGCGGTAAAACCAGTATTTCGTCAC
AGTGAAGGTGGTGAAGCTGGCCTTCCAAATGCCGTCAAAACTGTGTGTCCCTTCTGGTTCTGCAATCACA
TCTTCAAAGTCAATCTTGACCACGTCATCGTTGAGGTGTTTAGGGTCGCGGTTGACCAGGTCGATCTCCT
TGGTGTGCGCGTCGTACACTTGCTTCTCGCTCAGCTCGTCTGCCATGGCCTTGTTGTTGGGCTTGTAGAT
GTTGCCCTGTTCCCGGATGGGAACGGTGTAGAGATGTCCCTCCGAGTCTACGTATTTGCCCCCAGAACCT
CCACTGCTGCCAGATCTGAGTCCGGACTTGTACAGCTCGTCCATGCCATTAAGTTTGTGCCC
