[The description below was written by a language model from this plasmid's Addgene catalogue record.]
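Description:
mNeptune-Caveolin-C-10 is a mammalian expression plasmid built on the mNeptune-C1 backbone (about 4.75 kb without the insert), a C1-style fluorescent protein fusion vector. It is maintained in E. coli as a high-copy plasmid under kanamycin selection. It also carries a neomycin resistance marker, so transfected mammalian cells can be selected with G418, for example to derive stable lines. No feature table accompanies the record, so the origin of replication and the exact arrangement of the resistance cassette are not stated. The listed 3′ sequencing primer implies that an SV40 polyadenylation signal lies downstream of the expression cassette.

The payload is human caveolin-1 (CAV1), expressed from the CMV promoter, which gives strong constitutive transcription in most mammalian cell types. The backbone supplies mNeptune as an N-terminal tag, so the fluorescent protein sits upstream of caveolin in a single fusion protein. The "C-10" in the name probably denotes the C-type vector layout and a 10-residue linker between the two parts, but the record does not confirm this, and the cloning method is listed as unknown. mNeptune is a far-red fluorescent protein, recorded here with excitation at 600 nm and emission at 650 nm.

The stated purpose is membrane localization. Caveolin-1 is the main structural protein of caveolae, the small invaginations of the plasma membrane, so the fusion serves as a far-red marker for these membrane domains in fluorescence microscopy. Its long-wavelength emission makes it suitable for multicolour imaging alongside green or orange-red fluorescent reporters.
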