Addgene plasmid #56142: mNeptune-Caveolin-C-10
Purpose: Localization: Membrane, Excitation: 600, Emission: 650
Depositing lab: Michael Davidson. Depositing organization: Florida State University, Tallahassee.
Backbone
  Vector backbone: mNeptune-C1
  Backbone size w/o insert (bp): 4750
  Vector type: Mammalian Expression
  Selectable markers: Neomycin (select with G418)
Growth in bacteria
  Bacterial resistance: Kanamycin, 50 μg/mL
  Growth temperature: 37°C
  Growth strain: DH5alpha
  Copy number: High Copy
Gene/Insert
  Gene/Insert name: Caveolin (alt name: NM_001753)
  Species: H. sapiens (human)
  Entrez Gene: CAV1 (a.k.a. BSCL3, CGL3, LCCNS, MSTP085, PPH3, VIP21)
  Promoter: CMV
  Tag / fusion protein: mNeptune (N terminal on backbone)
  Cloning method: Unknown
  Sequencing primers: 5′ CMV-F; 3′ SV40pA-R
Terms and licenses: Academic/Nonprofit Terms; Industry Terms
Depositor comments: . Excitation = 600; Emission = 650
How to cite: mNeptune-Caveolin-C-10 was a gift from Michael Davidson (Addgene plasmid # 56142 ; http://n2t.net/addgene:56142 ; RRID:Addgene_56142)
